>Addgene plasmid #126478 | pDmelOR-mRho.V5.mER.hOr47a | addgene full sequence | sequence record 246565 | Addgene NGS Result
GACGGTTTTTCGCCCTTTGACGTTGGAGTCCACGTTCTTT
[37 nt withheld, positions 41-77]
ACCCTATCTCGGTCTATTCTTTTGATTTATAAGGGATTTTGCCGATTTCGGCCTATTGGTTAAAAAATGA
GCTGATTTAACAAAAATTTAACGCGAATTTTAACAAAATATTAACGCTTACAATTTCCTGATGCGGTATT
TTCTCCTTACGCATCTGTGCGGTATTTCACACCGCATATGGTGCACTCTCAGTACAATCTGCTCTGATGC
CGCATAGTTAAGCCAGCCCCGACACCCGCCAACACCCGCTGACGCGCCCTGACGGGCTTGTCTGCTCCCG
GCATCCGCTTACAGACAAGCTGTGACCGTCTCCGGGAGCTGCATGTGTCAGAGGTTTTCACCGTCATCAC
CGAAACGCGCGAGACGAAAGGGCCTCGTGATACGCCTATTTTTATAGGTTAATGTCATGATAATAATGGT
TTCTTAGACGTCAGGTGGCACTTTTCGGGGAAATGTGCGCGGAACCCCTATTTGTTTATTTTTCTAAATA
CATTCAAATATGTATCCGCTCATGAGACAATAACCCTGATAAATGCTTCAATAATATTGAAAAAGGAAGA
GTATGAGTATTCAACATTTCCGTGTCGCCCTTATTCCCTTTTTTGCGGCATTTTGCCTTCCTGTTTTTGC
TCACCCAGAAACGCTGGTGAAAGTAAAAGATGCTGAAGATCAGTTGGGTGCACGAGTGGGTTACATCGAA
CTGGATCTCAACAGCGGTAAGATCCTTGAGAGTTTTCGCCCCGAAGAACGTTTTCCAATGATGAGCACTT
TTAAAGTTCTGCTATGTGGCGCGGTATTATCCCGTATTGACGCCGGGCAAGAGCAACTCGGTCGCCGCAT
ACACTATTCTCAGAATGACTTGGTTGAGTACTCACCAGTCACAGAAAAGCATCTTACGGATGGCATGACA
GTAAGAGAATTATGCAGTGCTGCCATAACCATGAGTGATAACACTGCGGCCAACTTACTTCTGACAACGA
TCGGAGGACCGAAGGAGCTAACCGCTTTTTTGCACAACATGGGGGATCATGTAACTCGCCTTGATCGTTG
GGAACCGGAGCTGAATGAAGCCATACCAAACGACGAGCGTGACACCACGATGCCTGTAGCAATGGCAACA
ACGTTGCGCAAACTATTAACTGGCGAACTACTTACTCTAGCTTCCCGGCAACAATTAATAGACTGGATGG
AGGCGGATAAAGTTGCAGGACCACTTCTGCGCTCGGCCCTTCCGGCTGGCTGGTTTATTGCTGATAAATC
TGGAGCCGGTGAGCGTGGGTCTCGCGGTATCATTGCAGCACTGGGGCCAGATGGTAAGCCCTCCCGTATC
GTAGTTATCTACACGACGGGGAGTCAGGCAACTATGGATGAACGAAATAGACAGATCGCTGAGATAGGTG
CCTCACTGATTAAGCATTGGTAACTGTCAGACCAAGTTTACTCATATATACTTTAGATTGATTTAAAACT
TCATTTTTAATTTAAAAGGATCTAGGTGAAGATCCTTTTTGATAATCTCATGACCAAAATCCCTTAACGT
GAGTTTTCGTTCCACTGAGCGTCAGACCCCGTAGAAAAGATCAAAGGATCTTCTTGAGATCCTTTTTTTC
TGCGCGTAATCTGCTGCTTGCAAACAAAAAAACCACCGCTACCAGCGGTGGTTTGTTTGCCGGATCAAGA
GCTACCAACTCTTTTTCCGAAGGTAACTGGCTTCAGCAGAGCGCAGATACCAAATACTGTTCTTCTAGTG
TAGCCGTAGTTAGGCCACCACTTCAAGAACTCTGTAGCACCGCCTACATACCTCGCTCTGCTAATCCTGT
TACCAGTGGCTGCTGCCAGTGGCGATAAGTCGTGTCTTACCGGGTTGGACTCAAGACGATAGTTACCGGA
TAAGGCGCAGCGGTCGGGCTGAACGGGGGGTTCGTGCACACAGCCCAGCTTGGAGCGAACGACCTACACC
GAACTGAGATACCTACAGCGTGAGCTATGAGAAAGCGCCACGCTTCCCGAAGGGAGAAAGGCGGACAGGT
ATCCGGTAAGCGGCAGGGTCGGAACAGGAGAGCGCACGAGGGAGCTTCCAGGGGGAAACGCCTGGTATCT
TTATAGTCCTGTCGGGTTTCGCCACCTCTGACTTGAGCGTCGATTTTTGTGATGCTCGTCAGGGGGGCGG
AGCCTATGGAAAAACGCCAGCAACGCGGCCTTTTTACGGTTCCTGGCCTTTTGCTGGCCTTTTGCTCACA
TGGCTCGACAGATCTTCAATATTGGCCATTAGCCATATTATTCATTGGTTATATAGCATAAATCAATATT
GGCTATTGGCCATTGCATACGTTGTATCTATATCATAATATGTACATTTATATTTATCAGGGTTATTGTC
TCATGAGCGGATACATATTTGAATGTATTTAGAAAAATAAACAAATAGGGGTTCCGCGCACATTTCCCCG
AAAAGTGCCACCTGACGTCGGCAGTGAAAAAAATGCTTTATTTGTGAAATTTGTGATGCTATTGCTTTAT
TTGTAACCATTATAAGCTGCAATAAACAAGTTAACAACAACAATTGCATTCATTTTATGTTTCAGGTTCA
GGGGGAGGTGTGGGAGGTTTTTTAAAGCAAGTAAAACCTCTACAAATGTGGTATGGCTGATTATGATCCT
CTAGACTGCAGCCTCAGGAGATCTGGGCCCCCGCGGCATATGACCGGTGTCAAGAAAAGCTGCGCAGCAT
AGTGATGTAGGACATGGCTGTTCTCACTATGGAACTGAAAGCCTCCATGTTAGCCTCGAAGAAGTACCCG
GTAATCCGGAAGCCCCGATGTGCTCTCATCATGCTGATGAGCAGGCTCCTGCATATGGAAGTGCTGGCAC
CTCCTGCACCCAGAGATTCGTGCCAAGGACTGTCATAGATCGCCCACTCAAAGCTGGCGGATTCAGTCTT
GAGATTCTCCCCACAATAGCAGTATATGTAGGCCTGAATAATGATTGTGGCGATGAAGGACGCATAGTAG
ACACCTTCTGTCTGGGCAAAGGTGATGCTAAACAGATAGCCAAGCATACACAGCTGGAGTGAGCTTATAA
AGAACTGGGCACAGATGATGGGCTGGTAGCACTGGTTCAGGTCATTGCACATGTCCAATGAGGTCTGATA
CAGAGCGAACACCTTGTTCAAAGTGGCTTGGCTCTCTTTCAGACTTCCGCCCTTAAACCTGACGACTTTG
TACTGGGCGATCTTGAAGAATGCGCAGAGGTTACTGGTAAAGGAGCAAAAGATGGTGTCCAAGCTAACGG
CAGGCAGTACTACGCCTGTAGAGGCAAAGGCTGACCAGATGAATGACAGCACATAATTCCGAATGATGTG
AATGTTCCATGGAAACAGACAAGGAAACGGCAGTTCTGGTTCAGCATGGCCTGCCAGCCAATAGGACAGT
CCCATCCTCACCAGGGGCAGCACAGAGTTCAAAGCCCAAGCAAGCAGAAAGCAAGTACGAAACAGCGTAC
ACATCCTCTGATCCTGTTTGTTTGCTGCATTCAGAATTTCAGCGTACTCCTCCCCTTGCTCCGCCTCATT
AGACATAAGCAGCCGGAACTTATCGATGAGGCGTTTAAAGTCTCTTCTCAAGTACAGAATCATGCTGAAT
TTGAACAGTCCAAGAATCGTGATCAGGAGTGCAACCATGGCATCAGCGAGAAGCAGCACATTCTTCCAAT
TGTGGAGCACTGCAGCGAGAATGAACGGGAATATGGCCGCAATAGAGAACACGTTCATGGCTCGATAGGG
TCGCTTCCACATCTCGCGGTTTTCTGAGAACAGATCAAAGCCCAGCAGGGCAATTGTGGATTTCTGCACT
TGGAGGAAAGAGTCCAAACTAAACTTGTTAACGGTGCTATCAAGCCCCAGAAGAGGATTTGGGATGGGTT
TTCCTGCTGGAGCGACTTGATCCATGGTGGCGGCCTCCAGGCGATCTGACGGTTCACTAAACGAGCTCTG
CTTATATAGGCCTCCCACCGTACACGCCACCTCGACATACTCGAGTAGTTATTAATAGTAATCAATTACG
GGGTCATTAGTTCATAGCCCATATATGGAGTTCCGCGTTACATAACTTACGGTAAATGGCTCGCCTGGCT
GACCGCCCAACGACCCCCGCCCATTGACGTCAATAATGACGTATGTTCCCATAGTAACGCCAATAGGGAC
TTTCCATTGACGTCAATGGGTGGAGTATTTACGGTAAACTGCCCACTTGGCAGTACATCAAGTGTATCAT
ATGCCAAGTACGCCCCCTATTGACGTCAATGACGGTAAATGGCCCGCCTGGCATTATGCCCAGTACATGA
CCTTATGGGACTTTCCTACTTGGCAGTACATCTACGTATTAGTCATCGCTATTACCATGGTGATGCGGTT
TTGGCAGTACATCAATGGGCGTGGATAGCGGTTTGACTCACGGGGATTTCCAAGTCTCCACCCCATTGAC
GTCAATGGGAGTTTGTTTTGGCACCAAAATCAACGGGACTTTCCAAAATGTCGTAACAACTCCGCCCCAT
TGACGCAAATGGGCGGTAGGCGTGTACGGTGGGAGGTCTATATAAGCAGAGCTGGTTTAGTGAACCGTCA
GATCCGCTAGGGATCCGCCACCATGGAACAGAAACTGATCTCTGAAGAAGACCTGGCTAGCACAACTAGC
ATGCAACCCAGTAAATATACAGGCCTGGTGGCCGATCTCATGCCCAACATAAGGGCAATGAAATACAGCG
GGCTCTTTATGCACAACTTTACGGGAGGGTCCGCCTTCATGAAGAAAGTCTACAGCAGCGTACATCTCGT
TTTCCTTCTGATGCAGTTCACCTTCATTCTGGTCAATATGGCCCTTAATGCCGAAGAGGTGAATGAGCTT
TCTGGGAATACCATCACCACACTGTTCTTCACACACTGCATCACAAAGTTCATCTACCTGGCAGTGAACC
AGAAGAACTTTTACCGTACACTGAACATCTGGAATCAAGTGAACACCCACCCTCTGTTTGCCGAATCAGA
TGCCAGATACCACAGTATTGCACTCGCCAAGATGAGGAAACTCTTCTTTCTTGTGATGCTGACAACAGTG
GCTAGTGCTACTGCCTGGACCACTATCACGTTCTTTGGCGATTCTGTGAAAATGGTGGTAGACCATGAAA
CCAACAGCAGCATCCCTGTCGAGATTCCAAGACTTCCGATTAAGTCCTTTTATCCCTGGAATGCAAGTCA
TGGCATGTTCTACATGATCTCCTTCGCCTTCCAAATCTACTACGTGCTGTTTAGCATGATACACAGCAAC
CTCTGTGACGTGATGTTCTGCTCTTGGCTGATATTTGCCTGTGAACAGCTCCAGCATCTGAAAGGCATTA
TGAAGCCACTGATGGAACTGTCAGCCTCACTTGACACTTATCGCCCAAATTCTGCTGCTCTCTTTAGGTC
ACTCTCAGCTAATAGCAAATCCGAGTTGATTCACAACGAGGAGAAAGACCCTGGGACTGACATGGACATG
TCTGGCATTTATAGCAGCAAAGCCGACTGGGGAGCACAGTTTCGGGCACCTTCTACACTCCAGTCCTTTG
GCGGTAATGGAGGAGGAGGTAATGGGCTGGTTAACGGTGCTAACCCCAACGGTCTGACCAAGAAACAGGA
GATGATGGTGCGATCTGCGATCAAGTACTGGGTCGAACGCCATAAGCACGTGGTTAGACTGGTTGCTGCT
ATAGGCGATACCTACGGTGCCGCTTTGCTGTTGCATATGCTGACTAGCACGATCAAGTTGACTCTGTTGG
CATATCAAGCCACCAAGATCAATGGAGTGAACGTATATGCGTTTACGGTTGTGGGGTATCTGGGCTATGC
TCTGGCCCAGGTAAGTATCAAGGTTACAAGACAGGTTTAAGGAGACCAATAGAAACTGGGCTTGTCGAGA
CAGAGAAGACTCTTGCGTTTCTGATAGGCACCTATTGGTCTTACTGACATCCACTTTGCCTTTCTCTCCA
CAGGTGTTTCACTTTTGCATTTTCGGCAATCGGCTGATAGAGGAGAGTTCCTCTGTTATGGAGGCAGCGT
ACAGTTGCCACTGGTACGATGGAAGCGAAGAAGCCAAGACTTTCGTTCAGATTGTGTGTCAGCAGTGTCA
GAAGGCTATGTCCATCTCAGGGGCGAAATTCTTCACCGTGTCCTTGGATCTGTTTGCCTCCGTACTGGGC
GCAGTCGTCACCTATTTCATGGTCCTGGTCCAACTGAAGTGAAAGCTTGTCGACGATATCTCCAGAGGAT
CATAATCAGCCATACCACATTTGTAGAGGTTTTACTTGCTTTAAAAAACCTCCCACACCTCCCCCTGAAC
CTGAAACATAAAATGAATGCAATTGTTGTTGTTAACTTGTTTATTGCAGCTTATAATGGTTACAAATAAA
GCAATAGCATCACAAATTTCACAAATAAAGCATTTTTTTCACTGCCCCGAGCTTCCTCGCTCACTGACTC
GCTGCGCTCGGTCGTTCGGCTGCGGCGAGCGGTATCAGCTCACTCAAAGGCGGTAATACGGTTATCCAGA
TCGCCCTTCCCAACAGTTGCGCAGCCTGAATGGCGAATGG
[124 nt withheld, positions 6698-6821]
C
[91 nt withheld, positions 6823-6913]
A
[36 nt withheld, positions 6915-6950]
Features (pLannotate 1.2.2; 20 found; start..end, strand, type, name):
    204..303     -  misc_feature   bom (fragment): basis of mobility region from pBR322
    405..440     -  CDS            rop (fragment): Rop protein, which maintains plasmids at low copy number; rop
    535..639     +  promoter       AmpR promoter: bla
    640..1500    +  CDS            AmpR: β-lactamase; bla; confers resistance to ampicillin, carbenicillin, and related antibiotics
   1671..2259    +  rep_origin     ori: high-copy-number ColE1/pMB1/pBR322/pUC origin of replication
   2439..2515    -  promoter       AmpR promoter (fragment): bla
   2548..2629    -  polyA_signal   SV40 poly(A) signal: SV40 polyadenylation signal
   2652..2735    -  CDS            large T antigen (fragment): large T antigen from SV40 (simian virus 40)
   2790..3944    -  CDS            Or47a: OR47A_DROME - Also known as AN10, dor24, DOR47E.1, Or47E.1. Experimental evidence at protein level: Swiss-Prot protein existence level 1. Odorant receptor which mediates acceptance or avoidance behavior, depending on its substrates. The odorant receptor repertoire encodes a large collection of odor stimuli that vary widely in identity, intensity, and duration. Complexes with Orco to form odorant- sensing units, providing sensitive and prolonged odorant signaling and calcium permeability. They are necessary and sufficient to promote functional reconstitution of odor-evoked signaling in sensory
   4061..4095    -  promoter       minimal CMV promoter (fragment): human cytomegalovirus (CMV) immediate early promoter
   4113..4476    +  enhancer       CMV enhancer: human cytomegalovirus immediate early enhancer
   4477..4680    +  promoter       CMV promoter: human cytomegalovirus (CMV) immediate early promoter
   4759..5970    +  CDS            Orco (fragment): ORCO_DROME - Also known as A45, Or83b. Experimental evidence at protein level: Swiss-Prot protein existence level 1. Odorant coreceptor which complexes with conventional odorant receptors (ORs) to form odorant-sensing units, providing sensitive and prolonged odorant signaling and calcium permeability. Orco is a universal and integral part of the functional odorant receptor, involved in the dendritic localization of other olfactory receptors. Expression of Orco alone leads to formation of rapid and transient ion channels not directly responding to odorants, but directly activated by intracellul
   5968..6100    +  intron         chimeric intron: chimera between introns from human β-globin and immunoglobulin heavy chain genes
   6098..6346    +  CDS            Orco (fragment): ORCO_DROME - Also known as A45, Or83b. Experimental evidence at protein level: Swiss-Prot protein existence level 1. Odorant coreceptor which complexes with conventional odorant receptors (ORs) to form odorant-sensing units, providing sensitive and prolonged odorant signaling and calcium permeability. Orco is a universal and integral part of the functional odorant receptor, involved in the dendritic localization of other olfactory receptors. Expression of Orco alone leads to formation of rapid and transient ion channels not directly responding to odorants, but directly activated by intracellul
   6375..6458    +  CDS            large T antigen (fragment): large T antigen from SV40 (simian virus 40)
   6481..6562    +  polyA_signal   SV40 poly(A) signal: SV40 polyadenylation signal
   6568..6655    -  rep_origin     RSF ori (fragment): Plasmids containing the RSF 1030 origin of replication can be propagated in E. coli cells that contain additional plasmids with compatible origins.
   6656..6694    +  CDS            lacZα (fragment): LacZα fragment of β-galactosidase; lacZ fragment
   6698..176     +  rep_origin     f1 ori (across the origin) (sequence partly withheld): f1 bacteriophage origin of replication; arrow indicates direction of (+) strand synthesis
