[The description below was written by a language model from this plasmid's Addgene catalogue record and pLannotate feature annotations shown in this document.]
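Description:
pDmelOR-mRho.V5.mER.hOr47a is a mammalian expression plasmid built on the bidirectional pCMV-BI backbone. It co-expresses two human codon-optimized Drosophila melanogaster olfactory proteins, the odorant receptor Or47a and its obligate co-receptor Orco, from a single vector. It is propagated in E. coli as a high-copy plasmid through a ColE1/pUC-type origin and selected with ampicillin (AmpR/β-lactamase). The annotated sequence (about 6.95 kb) also contains an f1 origin and small remnants of bom, rop, lacZα and an RSF origin, which appear to be backbone leftovers.

The two cassettes diverge from a central CMV enhancer region. On one strand, the CMV enhancer and promoter drive an N-terminally Myc-tagged Orco. Its coding sequence is interrupted by a chimeric β-globin/immunoglobulin intron, so the annotation shows Orco as two fragments flanking the intron. On the opposite strand, a minimal CMV promoter element drives Or47a. This receptor carries three N-terminal additions: a short motif from human rhodopsin (mRho), a V5 epitope, and a short motif from human HCN1 (mER). The rhodopsin and HCN1 motifs are intended to improve trafficking of the insect receptor in mammalian cells. The tags themselves were not picked up as separate features in the table. Each transcription unit ends in an SV40 polyadenylation signal, and the depositor notes that the near-identical promoter and poly(A) regions complicate sequencing.

Because Or47a and Orco assemble into an odorant-gated cation channel, the plasmid supplies both subunits together. According to the associated publication, it was used for functional expression of insect odorant receptors by transient transfection of HEK293 cells.
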