Addgene plasmid #126478: pDmelOR-mRho.V5.mER.hOr47a
Purpose: Human codon-optimized D. melanogaster Orco (hOrco) and Or47a (hOr47a). Or47a has N-terminal tags derived from human Rhodopsin (mRho) and HCN1 (mER) for improved trafficking in mammalian cells
Depositing lab: Bill Hansson. Depositing organization: Max Planck Institute for Chemical Ecology. Publication: Optimization of Insect Odorant Receptor Trafficking and Functional Expression Via Transient Transfection in HEK293 Cells. Miazzi F, Hoyer C, Sachse S, Knaden M, Wicher D, Hansson BS, Lavista-Llanos S. Chem Senses. 2019 Oct 26;44(9):673-682. doi: 10.1093/chemse/bjz062. PubMed 31504297.
Backbone
  Vector backbone: pCMV-BI
  Backbone size w/o insert (bp): 4111
  Vector type: Mammalian Expression
Growth in bacteria
  Bacterial resistance: Ampicillin, 100 μg/mL
  Growth temperature: 37°C
  Growth strain: DH5alpha
  Copy number: High Copy
Gene/Insert 1
  Gene/Insert name: Or47a (alt names: DmelOr47a; Odorant receptor 47a)
  Species: D. melanogaster (fly)
  Insert size (bp): 1251
  Mutation: codon optimization for H. sapiens
  Entrez Gene: Or47a (a.k.a. Dmel_CG13225, 47E.1, 47a, AN10, CG13225, DOR24, DOR47E.1, Dmel\CG13225, OR47a, Or24, Or47E.1, dor24, or47a)
  Promoter: CMV
  Tag / fusion protein: H. sapiens Rhodopsin 344QVAPA348 (mRho) (N terminal on insert); V5 tag (N terminal on insert); H. sapiens HCN1 106VNKFSL111 (mER) (N terminal on insert)
  Cloning method: Restriction Enzyme; 5′ cloning site EcoRI (destroyed during cloning); 3′ cloning site EcoRI (destroyed during cloning)
  Sequencing primers: 5′ CATTTTATGTTTCAGGTTCAGGGGG; 3′ GGCCTATATAAGCAGAGCTCGTTT
Gene/Insert 2
  Gene/Insert name: Orco (alt names: DmelOrco; Olfactory receptor co-receptor)
  Species: D. melanogaster (fly)
  Insert size (bp): 1509
  Mutation: codon optimization for H. sapiens; including a recombinant β-globin/IgG chimeric intron
  Entrez Gene: Orco (a.k.a. Dmel_CG10609, 83A.2, 83b, A45, CG10609, DOR45, DOR83b, DmORCO, DmOrco, DmelOrco, Dmel\CG10609, OR49, OR83B, OR83b, ORCO, Or83b, OrCo, or83b, orco, vainsA)
  Promoter: CMV
  Tag / fusion protein: Myc (N terminal on insert)
  Cloning method: Restriction Enzyme; 5′ cloning site BamHI (not destroyed); 3′ cloning site HindIII (not destroyed)
  Sequencing primers: 5′ GTGTACGGTGGGAGGTCTATATAAG; 3′ GTGGTATGGCTGATTATGATCCTCT
Terms and licenses: Academic/Nonprofit Terms; Industry Terms: Not Available to Industry
Depositor comments: Is it recommended to digest the vector with XhoI and NaeI and gel purify the two bands before sequencing as the two CMV promoters and SV40-polyA sequences are very similar to each other Please visit https://www.biorxiv.org/content/10.1101/669127v1 for BioRxiv preprint
How to cite: pDmelOR-mRho.V5.mER.hOr47a was a gift from Bill Hansson (Addgene plasmid # 126478 ; http://n2t.net/addgene:126478 ; RRID:Addgene_126478)
