>Addgene plasmid #126478 | pDmelOR-mRho.V5.mER.hOr47a | depositor partial sequence | sequence record 241902 | mRho.V5.mER-hOr47a (in pDmelOR)
CTGGAGGCCGCCACCATGGATCAAGTCGCTCCAGCAGGAAAACCCATCCCAAATCCTCTTCTGGGGCTTG
ATAGCACCGTTAACAAGTTTAGTTTGGACTCTTTCCTCCAAGTGCAGAAATCCACAATTGCCCTGCTGGG
CTTTGATCTGTTCTCAGAAAACCGCGAGATGTGGAAGCGACCCTATCGAGCCATGAACGTGTTCTCTATT
GCGGCCATATTCCCGTTCATTCTCGCTGCAGTGCTCCACAATTGGAAGAATGTGCTGCTTCTCGCTGATG
CCATGGTTGCACTCCTGATCACGATTCTTGGACTGTTCAAATTCAGCATGATTCTGTACTTGAGAAGAGA
CTTTAAACGCCTCATCGATAAGTTCCGGCTGCTTATGTCTAATGAGGCGGAGCAAGGGGAGGAGTACGCT
GAAATTCTGAATGCAGCAAACAAACAGGATCAGAGGATGTGTACGCTGTTTCGTACTTGCTTTCTGCTTG
CTTGGGCTTTGAACTCTGTGCTGCCCCTGGTGAGGATGGGACTGTCCTATTGGCTGGCAGGCCATGCTGA
ACCAGAACTGCCGTTTCCTTGTCTGTTTCCATGGAACATTCACATCATTCGGAATTATGTGCTGTCATTC
ATCTGGTCAGCCTTTGCCTCTACAGGCGTAGTACTGCCTGCCGTTAGCTTGGACACCATCTTTTGCTCCT
TTACCAGTAACCTCTGCGCATTCTTCAAGATCGCCCAGTACAAAGTCGTCAGGTTTAAGGGCGGAAGTCT
GAAAGAGAGCCAAGCCACTTTGAACAAGGTGTTCGCTCTGTATCAGACCTCATTGGACATGTGCAATGAC
CTGAACCAGTGCTACCAGCCCATCATCTGTGCCCAGTTCTTTATAAGCTCACTCCAGCTGTGTATGCTTG
GCTATCTGTTTAGCATCACCTTTGCCCAGACAGAAGGTGTCTACTATGCGTCCTTCATCGCCACAATCAT
TATTCAGGCCTACATATACTGCTATTGTGGGGAGAATCTCAAGACTGAATCCGCCAGCTTTGAGTGGGCG
ATCTATGACAGTCCTTGGCACGAATCTCTGGGTGCAGGAGGTGCCAGCACTTCCATATGCAGGAGCCTGC
TCATCAGCATGATGAGAGCACATCGGGGCTTCCGGATTACCGGGTACTTCTTCGAGGCTAACATGGAGGC
TTTCAGTTCCATAGTGAGAACAGCCATGTCCTACATCACTATGCTGCGCAGCTTTTCTTGACACCGGTCA
TATGCCGCGGGGGCCCAGATCTCC
